Addgene plasmid #219304: SFFV-EGR3-Brd 379
Purpose: Transcription factor EGR3 with a specific barcode assigned.
Depositing lab: Filipe Pereira. Depositing organization: Center for Neuroscience and Cell Biology, University of Coimbra. Publication: A combinatorial transcription factor screening platform for immune cell reprogramming. Kurochkin I, Altman AR, Caiado I, Pertiga-Cabral D, Halitzki E, Minaeva M, Zimmermannova O, Henriques-Oliveira L, Klein D, Nair M, Oliveira D, Cajal LR, Knittel R, Feick C, Ringner M, Martin M, Cirovic B, Pires CF, Rosa FF, Sitnicka E, Theis FJ, Pereira CF. Cell Syst. 2026 Jan 21;17(1):101457. doi: 10.1016/j.cels.2025.101457. Epub 2026 Jan 14. PubMed 41539305.
Backbone
  Vector backbone: SFFV-MCS
  Backbone size w/o insert (bp): 6638
  Vector type: Lentiviral
Growth in bacteria
  Bacterial resistance: Ampicillin, 100 μg/mL
  Growth temperature: 37°C
  Growth strain: NEB Stable
  Copy number: High Copy
Gene/Insert
  Gene/Insert name: EGR3
  Species: H. sapiens (human)
  Insert size (bp): 1164
  Entrez Gene: EGR3 (a.k.a. EGR-3, PILOT)
  Promoter: The spleen focus-forming virus (SFFV) promoter
  Cloning method: Restriction Enzyme; 5′ cloning site Bsp119I (not destroyed); 3′ cloning site BstHI (not destroyed)
Terms and licenses: Academic/Nonprofit Terms; Industry Terms: Not Available to Industry
Depositor comments: Barcode sequence cloned into XbaI restriction site. Design of plasmid is as follows: SFFV-[TF sequence]-WPRE-[Barcode sequence].
How to cite: SFFV-EGR3-Brd 379 was a gift from Filipe Pereira (Addgene plasmid # 219304 ; http://n2t.net/addgene:219304 ; RRID:Addgene_219304)
