[The description below was written by a language model from this plasmid's Addgene catalogue record and pLannotate feature annotations shown in this document.]
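Description:
SFFV-EGR3-Brd 379 is a third-generation-style, self-inactivating HIV-1 lentiviral transfer plasmid built on the SFFV-MCS backbone, carrying the human transcription factor EGR3 together with an assigned DNA barcode. In bacteria it is maintained through a high-copy ColE1/pUC origin and selected with ampicillin via the AmpR (β-lactamase) gene. The backbone also retains an f1 origin, lac regulatory and lacZα remnants, and T7/T3 promoters inherited from a pBluescript-type ancestor, plus an SV40 origin. No mammalian selection marker or fluorescent reporter is annotated.

The viral cassette begins with an RSV promoter fused to a truncated 5' LTR, which drives Tat-independent transcription of the genomic RNA in packaging cells. This is followed by the Ψ packaging signal with a gag fragment, the RRE for Rev-dependent nuclear export, and the cPPT/CTS that aids nuclear import of the reverse-transcribed genome. Inside this frame, the spleen focus-forming virus (SFFV) promoter, a strong promoter commonly used in haematopoietic cells, drives the EGR3 coding sequence, which was inserted between flanking cloning sites that remain intact. A WPRE downstream enhances transcript stability and expression. According to the depositor, the barcode sits after the WPRE in an XbaI site; it is not separately annotated in the feature table. The ΔU3 3' LTR inactivates the viral promoter after integration, and an SV40 poly(A) signal follows it.

Because the barcode lies within the transcribed region upstream of the 3' LTR, it should be carried on the EGR3 transcript, allowing the delivered factor to be identified by sequencing. The construct belongs to a barcoded transcription factor collection for combinatorial screening in immune cell reprogramming.
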