Features (pLannotate 1.2.2; 29 found; start..end, strand, type, name):
     94..112     -  promoter       T7 promoter: promoter for bacteriophage T7 RNA polymerase
    120..275     +  CDS            lacZα (fragment): LacZα fragment of β-galactosidase; lacZ fragment
    280..708     +  rep_origin     f1 ori (sequence partly withheld): f1 bacteriophage origin of replication; arrow indicates direction of (+) strand synthesis
    761..865     +  promoter       AmpR promoter: bla
    866..1726    +  CDS            AmpR: β-lactamase; bla; confers resistance to ampicillin, carbenicillin, and related antibiotics
   1897..2485    +  rep_origin     ori: high-copy-number ColE1/pMB1/pBR322/pUC origin of replication
   2668..2760    +  CDS            lacI (fragment): lac repressor; lacI; The lac repressor binds to the lac operator to inhibit transcription in E. coli. This inhibition can be relieved by adding lactose or isopropyl-β-D-thiogalactopyranoside (IPTG).
   2773..2794    +  protein_bind   CAP binding site: CAP binding activates transcription in the presence of cAMP. E. coli catabolite activator protein
   2809..2839    +  promoter       lac promoter: promoter for the E. coli lac operon
   2847..2863    +  protein_bind   lac operator: The lac repressor binds to the lac operator to inhibit transcription in E. coli. This inhibition can be relieved by adding lactose or isopropyl-β-D-thiogalactopyranoside (IPTG). lac repressor encoded by lacI
   2908..2926    +  promoter       T3 promoter: promoter for bacteriophage T3 RNA polymerase
   2954..3180    +  promoter       RSV promoter: Rous sarcoma virus enhancer/promoter
   3181..3361    +  LTR            5' LTR (truncated): truncated 5' long terminal repeat (LTR) from HIV-1
   3408..3533    +  misc_feature   HIV-1 Ψ: packaging signal of human immunodeficiency virus type 1
   3517..3880    +  CDS            HIV-1 gag (fragment): gag protein from human immunodeficiency virus 1; gag
   4026..4259    +  misc_feature   RRE: The Rev response element (RRE) of HIV-1 allows for Rev-dependent mRNA export from the nucleus to the cytoplasm.
   4636..4736    +  CDS            Rev (fragment): human immunodeficiency virus 1 (HIV-1) Rev protein; rev; enhances nuclear export of unspliced and incompletely spliced viral mRNAs
   4755..4872    +  misc_feature   cPPT/CTS: central polypurine tract and central termination sequence of HIV-1
   4906..5307    +  promoter       SFFV promoter: spleen focus-forming virus long terminal repeat (LTR) promoter
   5317..5340    +  misc_feature   MCS (fragment): pBluescript multiple cloning site
   5365..6525    +  CDS            EGR3: EGR3_HUMAN - Also known as PILOT. Experimental evidence at transcript level: Swiss-Prot protein existence level 2. Probable transcription factor involved in muscle spindle development. From Homo sapiens (Human).
   6536..6561    +  misc_feature   MCS (fragment): pBluescript multiple cloning site
   6561..6620    +  CDS            S (fragment): HBSAG_WHV6 - Experimental evidence at transcript level: Swiss-Prot protein existence level 2. The middle envelope protein plays an important role in the budding of the virion. It is involved in the induction of budding in a nucleocapsid independent way. In this process the majority of envelope proteins bud to form subviral lipoprotein particles of 22 nm of diameter that do not contain a nucleocapsid (By similarity). From Woodchuck hepatitis B virus (isolate w64/pWS23) (WHV).
   6752..7155    +  misc_feature   WPRE: woodchuck hepatitis virus posttranscriptional regulatory element
   7213..7272    +  CDS            nef (fragment): NEF_HV1Z2 - Experimental evidence at protein level: Swiss-Prot protein existence level 1. Extracellular Nef protein targets CD4(+) T-lymphocytes for apoptosis by interacting with CXCR4 surface receptors. From Human immunodeficiency virus type 1 group M subtype D (isolate Z2/CDC-Z34) (HIV-1).
   7274..7507    +  LTR            3' LTR (ΔU3): self-inactivating 3' long terminal repeat (LTR) from HIV-1
   7579..7700    +  polyA_signal   SV40 poly(A) signal: SV40 polyadenylation signal
   7719..7740    +  rep_origin     SV40 ori (fragment): SV40 origin of replication
   7740..73      +  rep_origin     SV40 ori (across the origin): SV40 origin of replication
>Addgene plasmid #219304 | SFFV-EGR3-Brd 379 | addgene full sequence | sequence record 449053 | Addgene NGS Result
ATTTATGCAGAGGCCGAGGCCGCCTCGGCCTCTGAGCTATTCCAGAAGTAGTGAGGAGGCTTTTTTGGAG
GCCTAGGGACGTACCCAATTCGCCCTATAGTGAGTCGTATTACGCGCGCTCACTGGCCGTCGTTTTACAA
CGTCGTGACTGGGAAAACCCTGGCGTTACCCAACTTAATCGCCTTGCAGCACATCCCCCTTTCGCCAGCT
GGCGTAATAGCGAAGAGGCCCGCACCGATCGCCCTTCCCAACAGTTGCGCAGCCTGAATGGCGAATGGG
[124 nt withheld, positions 280-403]
C
[91 nt withheld, positions 405-495]
A
[49 nt withheld, positions 497-545]
CCTTTGACGTTGGAGTCCACGTTCTTT
[37 nt withheld, positions 573-609]
ACCCTATCTCGGTCTATTCTTTTGATTTATAAGGGATTTTGCCGATTTCGGCCTATTGGTTAAAAAATGA
GCTGATTTAACAAAAATTTAACGCGAATTTTAACAAAATATTAACGCTTACAATTTAGGTGGCACTTTTC
GGGGAAATGTGCGCGGAACCCCTATTTGTTTATTTTTCTAAATACATTCAAATATGTATCCGCTCATGAG
ACAATAACCCTGATAAATGCTTCAATAATATTGAAAAAGGAAGAGTATGAGTATTCAACATTTCCGTGTC
GCCCTTATTCCCTTTTTTGCGGCATTTTGCCTTCCTGTTTTTGCTCACCCAGAAACGCTGGTGAAAGTAA
AAGATGCTGAAGATCAGTTGGGTGCACGAGTGGGTTACATCGAACTGGATCTCAACAGCGGTAAGATCCT
TGAGAGTTTTCGCCCCGAAGAACGTTTTCCAATGATGAGCACTTTTAAAGTTCTGCTATGTGGCGCGGTA
TTATCCCGTATTGACGCCGGGCAAGAGCAACTCGGTCGCCGCATACACTATTCTCAGAATGACTTGGTTG
AGTACTCACCAGTCACAGAAAAGCATCTTACGGATGGCATGACAGTAAGAGAATTATGCAGTGCTGCCAT
AACCATGAGTGATAACACTGCGGCCAACTTACTTCTGACAACGATCGGAGGACCGAAGGAGCTAACCGCT
TTTTTGCACAACATGGGGGATCATGTAACTCGCCTTGATCGTTGGGAACCGGAGCTGAATGAAGCCATAC
CAAACGACGAGCGTGACACCACGATGCCTGTAGCAATGGCAACAACGTTGCGCAAACTATTAACTGGCGA
ACTACTTACTCTAGCTTCCCGGCAACAATTAATAGACTGGATGGAGGCGGATAAAGTTGCAGGACCACTT
CTGCGCTCGGCCCTTCCGGCTGGCTGGTTTATTGCTGATAAATCTGGAGCCGGTGAGCGTGGGTCTCGCG
GTATCATTGCAGCACTGGGGCCAGATGGTAAGCCCTCCCGTATCGTAGTTATCTACACGACGGGGAGTCA
GGCAACTATGGATGAACGAAATAGACAGATCGCTGAGATAGGTGCCTCACTGATTAAGCATTGGTAACTG
TCAGACCAAGTTTACTCATATATACTTTAGATTGATTTAAAACTTCATTTTTAATTTAAAAGGATCTAGG
TGAAGATCCTTTTTGATAATCTCATGACCAAAATCCCTTAACGTGAGTTTTCGTTCCACTGAGCGTCAGA
CCCCGTAGAAAAGATCAAAGGATCTTCTTGAGATCCTTTTTTTCTGCGCGTAATCTGCTGCTTGCAAACA
AAAAAACCACCGCTACCAGCGGTGGTTTGTTTGCCGGATCAAGAGCTACCAACTCTTTTTCCGAAGGTAA
CTGGCTTCAGCAGAGCGCAGATACCAAATACTGTTCTTCTAGTGTAGCCGTAGTTAGGCCACCACTTCAA
GAACTCTGTAGCACCGCCTACATACCTCGCTCTGCTAATCCTGTTACCAGTGGCTGCTGCCAGTGGCGAT
AAGTCGTGTCTTACCGGGTTGGACTCAAGACGATAGTTACCGGATAAGGCGCAGCGGTCGGGCTGAACGG
GGGGTTCGTGCACACAGCCCAGCTTGGAGCGAACGACCTACACCGAACTGAGATACCTACAGCGTGAGCT
ATGAGAAAGCGCCACGCTTCCCGAAGGGAGAAAGGCGGACAGGTATCCGGTAAGCGGCAGGGTCGGAACA
GGAGAGCGCACGAGGGAGCTTCCAGGGGGAAACGCCTGGTATCTTTATAGTCCTGTCGGGTTTCGCCACC
TCTGACTTGAGCGTCGATTTTTGTGATGCTCGTCAGGGGGGCGGAGCCTATGGAAAAACGCCAGCAACGC
GGCCTTTTTACGGTTCCTGGCCTTTTGCTGGCCTTTTGCTCACATGTTCTTTCCTGCGTTATCCCCTGAT
TCTGTGGATAACCGTATTACCGCCTTTGAGTGAGCTGATACCGCTCGCCGCAGCCGAACGACCGAGCGCA
GCGAGTCAGTGAGCGAGGAAGCGGAAGAGCGCCCAATACGCAAACCGCCTCTCCCCGCGCGTTGGCCGAT
TCATTAATGCAGCTGGCACGACAGGTTTCCCGACTGGAAAGCGGGCAGTGAGCGCAACGCAATTAATGTG
AGTTAGCTCACTCATTAGGCACCCCAGGCTTTACACTTTATGCTTCCGGCTCGTATGTTGTGTGGAATTG
TGAGCGGATAACAATTTCACACAGGAAACAGCTATGACCATGATTACGCCAAGCGCGCAATTAACCCTCA
CTAAAGGGAACAAAAGCTGGAGCTGCAAGCTTAATGTAGTCTTATGCAATACTCTTGTAGTCTTGCAACA
TGGTAACGATGAGTTAGCAACATGCCTTACAAGGAGAGAAAAAGCACCGTGCATGCCGATTGGTGGAAGT
AAGGTGGTACGATCGTGCCTTATTAGGAAGGCAACAGACGGGTCTGACATGGATTGGACGAACCACTGAA
TTGCCGCATTGCAGAGATATTGTATTTAAGTGCCTAGCTCGATACATAAACGGGTCTCTCTGGTTAGACC
AGATCTGAGCCTGGGAGCTCTCTGGCTAACTAGGGAACCCACTGCTTAAGCCTCAATAAAGCTTGCCTTG
AGTGCTTCAAGTAGTGTGTGCCCGTCTGTTGTGTGACTCTGGTAACTAGAGATCCCTCAGACCCTTTTAG
TCAGTGTGGAAAATCTCTAGCAGTGGCGCCCGAACAGGGACTTGAAAGCGAAAGGGAAACCAGAGGAGCT
CTCTCGACGCAGGACTCGGCTTGCTGAAGCGCGCACGGCAAGAGGCGAGGGGCGGCGACTGGTGAGTACG
CCAAAAATTTTGACTAGCGGAGGCTAGAAGGAGAGAGATGGGTGCGAGAGCGTCAGTATTAAGCGGGGGA
GAATTAGATCGCGATGGGAAAAAATTCGGTTAAGGCCAGGGGGAAAGAAAAAATATAAATTAAAACATAT
AGTATGGGCAAGCAGGGAGCTAGAACGATTCGCAGTTAATCCTGGCCTGTTAGAAACATCAGAAGGCTGT
AGACAAATACTGGGACAGCTACAACCATCCCTTCAGACAGGATCAGAAGAACTTAGATCATTATATAATA
CAGTAGCAACCCTCTATTGTGTGCATCAAAGGATAGAGATAAAAGACACCAAGGAAGCTTTAGACAAGAT
AGAGGAAGAGCAAAACAAAAGTAAGACCACCGCACAGCAAGCGGCCGCTGATCTTCAGACCTGGAGGAGG
AGATATGAGGGACAATTGGAGAAGTGAATTATATAAATATAAAGTAGTAAAAATTGAACCATTAGGAGTA
GCACCCACCAAGGCAAAGAGAAGAGTGGTGCAGAGAGAAAAAAGAGCAGTGGGAATAGGAGCTTTGTTCC
TTGGGTTCTTGGGAGCAGCAGGAAGCACTATGGGCGCAGCGTCAATGACGCTGACGGTACAGGCCAGACA
ATTATTGTCTGGTATAGTGCAGCAGCAGAACAATTTGCTGAGGGCTATTGAGGCGCAACAGCATCTGTTG
CAACTCACAGTCTGGGGCATCAAGCAGCTCCAGGCAAGAATCCTGGCTGTGGAAAGATACCTAAAGGATC
AACAGCTCCTGGGGATTTGGGGTTGCTCTGGAAAACTCATTTGCACCACTGCTGTGCCTTGGAATGCTAG
TTGGAGTAATAAATCTCTGGAACAGATTTGGAATCACACGACCTGGATGGAGTGGGACAGAGAAATTAAC
AATTACACAAGCTTAATACACTCCTTAATTGAAGAATCGCAAAACCAGCAAGAAAAGAATGAACAAGAAT
TATTGGAATTAGATAAATGGGCAAGTTTGTGGAATTGGTTTAACATAACAAATTGGCTGTGGTATATAAA
ATTATTCATAATGATAGTAGGAGGCTTGGTAGGTTTAAGAATAGTTTTTGCTGTACTTTCTATAGTGAAT
AGAGTTAGGCAGGGATATTCACCATTATCGTTTCAGACCCACCTCCCAACCCCGAGGGGACCCGACAGGC
CCGAAGGAATAGAAGAAGAAGGTGGAGAGAGAGACAGAGACAGATCCATTCGATTAGTGAACGGATCTCG
ACGGTATCGGTTAACTTTTAAAAGAAAAGGGGGGATTGGGGGGTACAGTGCAGGGGAAAGAATAGTAGAC
ATAATAGCAACAGACATACAAACTAAAGAATTACAAAAACAAATTACAAAAATTCAAAATTTTATCGATC
ACGAGACTAGCCTCGAGCTGGCTGCAGTAACGCCATTTTGCAAGGCATGGAAAAATACCAAACCAAGAAT
AGAGAAGTTCAGATCAAGGGCGGGTACATGAAAATAGCTAACGTTGGGCCAAACAGGATATCTGCGGTGA
GCAGTTTCGGCCCCGGCCCGGGGCCAAGAACAGATGGTCACCGCAGTTTCGGCCCCGGCCCGAGGCCAAG
AACAGATGGTCCCCAGATATGGCCCAACCCTCAGCAGTTTCTTAAGACCCATCAGATGTTTCCAGGCTCC
CCCAAGGACCTGAAATGACCCTGCGCCTTATTTGAATTAACCAATCAGCCTGCTTCTCGCTTCTGTTCGC
GCGCTTCTGCTTCCCGAGCTCTATAAAAGAGCTCACAACCCCTCACTCGGCGCGCCAGTCCTCCGACAGA
CTGAGTCGGCCGGTCGAATCAAGCTTATCGATACCGTCGACGGATCCGCTAGCCCGCGGTTCGAAATGAC
CGGCAAACTCGCCGAGAAGCTGCCGGTGACCATGAGCAGTTTGCTAAACCAACTGCCTGACAATCTGTAC
CCCGAGGAGATCCCCAGCGCGCTCAACCTCTTCTCCGGCAGCAGCGACTCGGTAGTCCATTACAATCAGA
TGGCTACAGAGAATGTAATGGACATCGGTCTGACCAACGAGAAGCCCAACCCGGAACTCTCTTACTCCGG
CTCCTTCCAGCCAGCCCCCGGCAACAAGACCGTGACCTACTTGGGAAAGTTCGCCTTCGACTCCCCTTCC
AACTGGTGCCAGGACAACATCATTAGCCTCATGAGCGCCGGCATCTTGGGGGTGCCCCCGGCTTCAGGGG
CGCTCAGCACGCAGACGTCCACGGCCAGCATGGTGCAGCCACCGCAGGGTGACGTGGAGGCCATGTATCC
CGCGCTACCCCCCTACTCCAACTGCGGCGACCTCTACTCAGAGCCCGTGTCTTTCCACGACCCCCAGGGC
AATCCCGGGCTCGCCTATTCCCCCCAGGATTACCAATCGGCCAAGCCGGCGTTGGACAGCAATCTCTTCC
CCATGATTCCTGACTACAACCTCTACCACCACCCCAACGACATGGGCTCCATTCCGGAGCACAAGCCCTT
CCAGGGCATGGACCCCATCCGGGTCAACCCGCCCCCTATTACCCCTCTGGAGACCATCAAGGCATTCAAA
GACAAGCAGATCCACCCGGGCTTTGGCAGCCTGCCCCAGCCGCCGCTCACCCTCAAGCCCATCCGGCCCC
GCAAGTACCCCAACCGGCCTAGCAAGACACCGCTCCACGAACGGCCCCACGCGTGCCCGGCCGAGGGCTG
CGACCGCCGTTTCAGCCGTTCGGACGAGCTGACCCGGCACCTGCGCATCCACACGGGCCACAAGCCCTTC
CAGTGCCGGATCTGCATGCGGAGCTTCAGCCGCAGCGACCACCTCACCACTCACATCCGCACTCATACGG
GCGAGAAGCCCTTTGCCTGCGAGTTCTGCGGGCGCAAGTTTGCGCGCAGCGACGAGCGCAAGCGCCACGC
CAAGATCCACCTCAAGCAAAAGGAGAAGAAGGCGGAGAAGGGCGGTGCACCCTCTGCATCCTCGGCGCCC
CCCGTGTCGCTGGCCCCCGTGGTCACCACCTGCGCCTGAACCGGTCGGATCCCCCGGGCTGCAGGAATTC
GAGCATCTTACCGCCATTTATTCCCATATTTGTTCTGTTTTTCTTGATTTGGGTATACATTTAAATGTTA
ATAAAACAAAATGGTGGGGCAATCATTTACATTTTTAGGGATATGTAATTACTAGTTCAGGTGTATTGCC
ACAAGACAAACATGTTAAGAAACTTTCCCGTTATTTACGCTCTGTTCCTGTTAATCAACCTCTGGATTAC
AAAATTTGTGAAAGATTGACTGATATTCTTAACTATGTTGCTCCTTTTACGCTGTGTGGATATGCTGCTT
TAATGCCTCTGTATCATGCTATTGCTTCCCGTACGGCTTTCGTTTTCTCCTCCTTGTATAAATCCTGGTT
GCTGTCTCTTTATGAGGAGTTGTGGCCCGTTGTCCGTCAACGTGGCGTGGTGTGCTCTGTGTTTGCTGAC
GCAACCCCCACTGGCTGGGGCATTGCCACCACCTGTCAACTCCTTTCTGGGACTTTCGCTTTCCCCCTCC
CGATCGCCACGGCAGAACTCATCGCCGCCTGCCTTGCCCGCTGCTGGACAGGGGCTAGGTTGCTGGGCAC
TGATAATTCCGTGGTGTTGTCGGGGAAGCTGACGTCCTTTGCAATTCGATATCAAGCTGTACCTTCTAGA
TGTACATAGAGGCTAGCGCTTCTAGACCAATGACTTACAAGGCAGCTGTAGATCTTAGCCACTTTTTAAA
AGAAAAGGGGGGACTGGAAGGGCTAATTCACTCCCAACGAAGACAAGATCTGCTTTTTGCTTGTACTGGG
TCTCTCTGGTTAGACCAGATCTGAGCCTGGGAGCTCTCTGGCTAACTAGGGAACCCACTGCTTAAGCCTC
AATAAAGCTTGCCTTGAGTGCTTCAAGTAGTGTGTGCCCGTCTGTTGTGTGACTCTGGTAACTAGAGATC
CCTCAGACCCTTTTAGTCAGTGTGGAAAATCTCTAGCAGTAGTAGTTCATGTCATCTTATTATTCAGTAT
TTATAACTTGCAAAGAAATGAATATCAGAGAGTGAGAGGAACTTGTTTATTGCAGCTTATAATGGTTACA
AATAAAGCAATAGCATCACAAATTTCACAAATAAAGCATTTTTTTCACTGCATTCTAGTTGTGGTTTGTC
CAAACTCATCAATGTATCTTATCATGTCTGGCTCTAGCTATCCCGCCCCTAACTCCGCCCATCCCGCCCC
TAACTCCGCCCAGTTCCGCCCATTCTCCGCCCCATGGCTGACTAATTTTTTTT
