>Addgene plasmid #219304 | SFFV-EGR3-Brd 379 | depositor partial sequence | sequence record 428392 | TF ORF
ATGACCGGCAAACTCGCCGAGAAGCTGCCGGTGACCATGAGCAGTTTGCTAAACCAACTGCCTGACAATC
TGTACCCCGAGGAGATCCCCAGCGCGCTCAACCTCTTCTCCGGCAGCAGCGACTCGGTAGTCCATTACAA
TCAGATGGCTACAGAGAATGTAATGGACATCGGTCTGACCAACGAGAAGCCCAACCCGGAACTCTCTTAC
TCCGGCTCCTTCCAGCCAGCCCCCGGCAACAAGACCGTGACCTACTTGGGAAAGTTCGCCTTCGACTCCC
CTTCCAACTGGTGCCAGGACAACATCATTAGCCTCATGAGCGCCGGCATCTTGGGGGTGCCCCCGGCTTC
AGGGGCGCTCAGCACGCAGACGTCCACGGCCAGCATGGTGCAGCCACCGCAGGGTGACGTGGAGGCCATG
TATCCCGCGCTACCCCCCTACTCCAACTGCGGCGACCTCTACTCAGAGCCCGTGTCTTTCCACGACCCCC
AGGGCAATCCCGGGCTCGCCTATTCCCCCCAGGATTACCAATCGGCCAAGCCGGCGTTGGACAGCAATCT
CTTCCCCATGATTCCTGACTACAACCTCTACCACCACCCCAACGACATGGGCTCCATTCCGGAGCACAAG
CCCTTCCAGGGCATGGACCCCATCCGGGTCAACCCGCCCCCTATTACCCCTCTGGAGACCATCAAGGCAT
TCAAAGACAAGCAGATCCACCCGGGCTTTGGCAGCCTGCCCCAGCCGCCGCTCACCCTCAAGCCCATCCG
GCCCCGCAAGTACCCCAACCGGCCTAGCAAGACACCGCTCCACGAACGGCCCCACGCGTGCCCGGCCGAG
GGCTGCGACCGCCGTTTCAGCCGTTCGGACGAGCTGACCCGGCACCTGCGCATCCACACGGGCCACAAGC
CCTTCCAGTGCCGGATCTGCATGCGGAGCTTCAGCCGCAGCGACCACCTCACCACTCACATCCGCACTCA
TACGGGCGAGAAGCCCTTTGCCTGCGAGTTCTGCGGGCGCAAGTTTGCGCGCAGCGACGAGCGCAAGCGC
CACGCCAAGATCCACCTCAAGCAAAAGGAGAAGAAGGCGGAGAAGGGCGGTGCACCCTCTGCATCCTCGG
CGCCCCCCGTGTCGCTGGCCCCCGTGGTCACCACCTGCGCCTGA
