>Addgene plasmid #219304 | SFFV-EGR3-Brd 379 | depositor partial sequence | sequence record 428393 | Barcode sequence
TGTACATAGAGGCTAGCGCT
